>Addgene plasmid #110357 | pBABE.zeo/hKGA.S286A | addgene full sequence | sequence record 213568 | Addgene NGS Result
CTGAATATGGGCCAAACAGGATATCTGTGGTAAGCAGTTCCTGCCCCGGCTCAGGGCCAAGAACAGATGG
AACAGCTGAATATGGGCCAAACAGGATATCTGTGGTAAGCAGTTCCTGCCCCGGCTCAGGGCCAAGAACA
GATGGTCCCCAGATGCGGTCCAGCCCTCAGCAGTTTCTAGAGAACCATCAGATGTTTCCAGGGTGCCCCA
AGGACCTGAAATGACCCTGTGCCTTATTTGAACTAACCAATCAGTTCGCTTCTCGCTTCTGTTCGCGCGC
TTCTGCTCCCCGAGCTCAATAAAAGAGCCCACAACCCCTCACTCGGGGCGCCAGTCCTCCGATTGACTGA
GTCGCCCGGGTACCCGTGTATCCAATAAACCCTCTTGCAGTTGCATCCGACTTGTGGTCTCGCTGTTCCT
TGGGAGGGTCTCCTCTGAGTGATTGACTACCCGTCAGCGGGGGTCTTTCATTTGGGGGCTCGTCCGGGAT
CGGGAGACCCCTGCCCAGGGACCACCGACCCACCACCGGGAGGCAAGCTGGCCAGCAACTTATCTGTGTC
TGTCCGATTGTCTAGTGTCTATGACTGATTTTATGCGCCTGCGTCGGTACTAGTTAGCTAACTAGCTCTG
TATCTGGCGGACCCGTGGTGGAACTGACGAGTTCTGAACACCCGGCCGCAACCCTGGGAGACGTCCCAGG
GACTTTGGGGGCCGTTTTTGTGGCCCGACCTGAGGAAGGGAGTCGATGTGGAATCCGACCCCGTCAGGAT
ATGTGGTTCTGGTAGGAGACGAGAACCTAAAACAGTTCCCGCCTCCGTCTGAATTTTTGCTTTCGGTTTG
GAACCGAAGCCGCGCGTCTTGTCTGCTGCAGCGCTGCAGCATCGTTCTGTGTTGTCTCTGTCTGACTGTG
TTTCTGTATTTGTCTGAAAATTAGGGCCAGACTGTTACCACTCCCTTAAGTTTGACCTTAGGTCACTGGA
AAGATGTCGAGCGGATCGCTCACAACCAGTCGGTAGATGTCAAGAAGAGACGTTGGGTTACCTTCTGCTC
TGCAGAATGGCCAACCTTTAACGTCGGATGGCCGCGAGACGGCACCTTTAACCGAGACCTCATCACCCAG
GTTAAGATCAAGGTCTTTTCACCTGGCCCGCATGGACACCCAGACCAGGTCCCCTACATCGTGACCTGGG
AAGCCTTGGCTTTTGACCCCCCTCCCTGGGTCAAGCCCTTTGTACACCCTAAGCCTCCGCCTCCTCTTCC
TCCATCCGCCCCGTCTCTCCCCCTTGAACCTCCTCGTTCGACCCCGCCTCGATCCTCCCTTTATCCAGCC
CTCACTCCTTCTCTAGGCGCCGGCCGGATCCATGATGCGGCTGCGAGGCTCGGGGATGCTGCGGGACCTG
CTCCTGCGGTCGCCCGCCGGCGTGAGCGCGACTCTGCGGCGGGCACAGCCCTTGGTCACCCTGTGCCGGC
GTCCCCGAGGCGGGGGACGGCCGGCCGCGGGCCCGGCTGCCGCCGCGCGACTCCACCCGTGGTGGGGCGG
GGGCGGCTGGCCGGCGGAGCCCCTCGCGCGGGGCCTGTCCAGCTCTCCTTCGGAGATCTTGCAGGAGCTG
GGCAAGGGGAGCACGCATCCGCAGCCCGGGGTGTCGCCACCCGCTGCCCCGGCGGCGCCCGGCCCCAAGG
ACGGCCCCGGGGAGACGGACGCGTTTGGCAACAGCGAGGGCAAAGAGCTGGTGGCCTCAGGTGAAAATAA
AATAAAACAGGGTCTGTTACCTAGCTTGGAAGATTTGCTGTTCTATACAATTGCTGAAGGACAAGAGAAA
ATACCTGTTCATAAATTTATTACAGCACTCAAATCTACAGGATTGCGAACGTCTGATCCCAGGTTGAAAG
AGTGTATGGATATGTTAAGATTAACTCTTCAAACAACATCAGATGGTGTCATGCTAGACAAAGATCTTTT
TAAAAAATGTGTTCAGAGCAACATTGTTTTGTTGACACAAGCATTTAGAAGAAAGTTTGTGATTCCTGAC
TTTATGTCTTTTACCTCACACATTGATGAGTTATATGAAAGTGCTAAAAAGCAGTCTGGAGGAAAGGTTG
CAGATTATATTCCTCAACTGGCCAAATTCAGTCCCGATTTGTGGGGTGTGTCTGTTTGTACAGTAGATGG
ACAGAGGCATTCTACTGGAGATACCAAAGTTCCCTTCTGTCTTCAGGCCTGTGTAAAACCTTTGAAATAT
GCCATTGCTGTTAATGATCTTGGAACTGAATATGTGCATCGATATGTTGGAAAAGAGCCGAGTGGACTAA
GATTCAACAAACTATTTTTGAATGAAGATGATAAACCACATAATCCTATGGTAAATGCTGGAGCAATTGT
TGTGACTTCACTAATAAAGCAAGGAGTAAATAATGCTGAAAAATTTGACTATGTCATGCAGTTTTTGAAT
AAGATGGCTGGTAATGAATATGTTGGATTCAGTAATGCAACGTTTCAGTCTGAAAGAGAAAGTGGAGATC
GAAATTTTGCAATAGGATATTACTTAAAAGAAAAGAAGTGTTTTCCAGAAGGCACAGACATGGTTGGTAT
ATTAGACTTCTACTTCCAGCTGTGCTCCATTGAAGTGACTTGTGAATCAGCCAGTGTGATGGCTGCGACA
CTGGCTAATGGTGGTTTCTGCCCAATTACTGGTGAAAGAGTACTGAGCCCTGAAGCAGTTCGAAATACAT
TGAGTTTGATGCATTCCTGTGGCATGTATGACTTCTCAGGGCAGTTTGCTTTCCATGTTGGTCTTCCTGC
AAAATCTGGAGTTGCTGGGGGCATTCTTTTAGTTGTCCCCAATGTTATGGGTATGATGTGCTGGTCTCCT
CCTCTGGATAAGATGGGCAACAGTGTTAAGGGAATTCACTTTTGTCACGATCTTGTTTCTCTGTGTAATT
TCCATAACTATGATAATTTGAGACACTTTGCAAAAAAACTTGATCCTCGAAGAGAAGGTGGTGATCAAAG
GGTAAAGTCAGTGATAAATCTTTTGTTTGCTGCATATACTGGAGATGTGTCTGCACTTCGAAGATTTGCT
TTGTCAGCTATGGACATGGAACAGCGGGACTATGATTCTAGAACAGCACTCCATGTAGCTGCTGCAGAGG
GTCATGTTGAAGTTGTTAAATTTTTGCTGGAAGCCTGCAAAGTAAACCCTTTCCCCAAGGACAGGTGGAA
TAACACTCCCATGGATGAAGCACTGCACTTTGGACACCATGATGTATTTAAAATTCTCCAAGAATACCAA
GTCCAGTACACACCTCAAGGAGATTCTGACAACGGGAAGGAAAATCAAACCGTCCATAAGAATCTTGATG
GATTGTTGAAGGGTCAAGACAATTCTGCAGATATCCAGCACAGTGGCGGCCGCTCGAGTCTAGAGGGCCC
GCGGTTCGAAGGTAAGCCTATCCCTAACCCTCTCCTCGGTCTCGATTCTACGTGAGTCGACCCTGTGGAA
TGTGTGTCAGTTAGGGTGTGGAAAGTCCCCAGGCTCCCCAGCAGGCAGAAGTATGCAAAGCATGCATCTC
AATTAGTCAGCAACCAGGTGTGGAAAGTCCCCAGGCTCCCCAGCAGGCAGAAGTATGCAAAGCATGCATC
TCAATTAGTCAGCAACCATAGTCCCGCCCCTAACTCCGCCCATCCCGCCCCTAACTCCGCCCAGTTCCGC
CCATTCTCCGCCCCATGGCTGACTAATTTTTTTTATTTATGCAGAGGCCGAGGCCGCCTCGGCCTCTGAG
CTATTCCAGAAGTAGTGAGGAGGCTTTTTTGGAGGCCTAGGCTTTTGCAAAAAGCTTACCATGGCCAAGT
TGACCAGTGCCGTTCCGGTGCTCACCGCGCGCGACGTCGCCGGAGCGGTCGAGTTCTGGACCGACCGGCT
CGGGTTCTCCCGGGACTTCGTGGAGGACGACTTCGCCGGTGTGGTCCGGGACGACGTGACCCTGTTCATC
AGCGCGGTCCAGGACCAGGTGGTGCCGGACAACACCCTGGCCTGGGTGTGGGTGCGCGGCCTGGACGAGC
TGTACGCCGAGTGGTCGGAGGTCGTGTCCACGAACTTCCGGGACGCCTCCGGGCCGGCCATGACCGAGAT
CGGCGAGCAGCCGTGGGGGCGGGAGTTCGCCCTGCGCGACCCGGCCGGCAACTGCGTGCACTTCGTGGCC
GAGGAGCAGGACTGACCGATCGATAAAATAAAAGATTTTATTTAGTCTCCAGAAAAAGGGGGGAATGAAA
GACCCCACCTGTAGGTTTGGCAAGCTAGCTTAAGTAACGCCATTTTGCAAGGCATGGAAAAATACATAAC
TGAGAATAGAGAAGTTCAGATCAAGGTCAGGAACAGATGGAACAGCTGAATATGGGCCAAACAGGATATC
TGTGGTAAGCAGTTCCTGCCCCGGCTCAGGGCCAAGAACAGATGGAACAGCTGAATATGGGCCAAACAGG
ATATCTGTGGTAAGCAGTTCCTGCCCCGGCTCAGGGCCAAGAACAGATGGTCCCCAGATGCGGTCCAGCC
CTCAGCAGTTTCTAGAGAACCATCAGATGTTTCCAGGGTGCCCCAAGGACCTGAAATGACCCTGTGCCTT
ATTTGAACTAACCAATCAGTTCGCTTCTCGCTTCTGTTCGCGCGCTTCTGCTCCCCGAGCTCAATAAAAG
AGCCCACAACCCCTCACTCGGGGCGCCAGTCCTCCGATTGACTGAGTCGCCCGGGTACCCGTGTATCCAA
TAAACCCTCTTGCAGTTGCATCCGACTTGTGGTCTCGCTGTTCCTTGGGAGGGTCTCCTCTGAGTGATTG
ACTACCCGTCAGCGGGGGTCTTTCACATGCAGCATGTATCAAAATTAATTTGGTTTTTTTTCTTAAGTAT
TTACATTAAATGGCCATAGTTGCATTAATGAATCGGCCAACGCGCGGGGAGAGGCGGTTTGCGTATTGGG
CGCTCTTCCGCTTCCTCGCTCACTGACTCGCTGCGCTCGGTCGTTCGGCTGCGGCGAGCGGTATCAGCTC
ACTCAAAGGCGGTAATACGGTTATCCACAGAATCAGGGGATAACGCAGGAAAGAACATGTGAGCAAAAGG
CCAGCAAAAGGCCAGGAACCGTAAAAAGGCCGCGTTGCTGGCGTTTTTCCATAGGCTCCGCCCCCCTGAC
GAGCATCACAAAAATCGACGCTCAAGTCAGAGGTGGCGAAACCCGACAGGACTATAAAGATACCAGGCGT
TTCCCCCTGGAAGCTCCCTCGTGCGCTCTCCTGTTCCGACCCTGCCGCTTACCGGATACCTGTCCGCCTT
TCTCCCTTCGGGAAGCGTGGCGCTTTCTCATAGCTCACGCTGTAGGTATCTCAGTTCGGTGTAGGTCGTT
CGCTCCAAGCTGGGCTGTGTGCACGAACCCCCCGTTCAGCCCGACCGCTGCGCCTTATCCGGTAACTATC
GTCTTGAGTCCAACCCGGTAAGACACGACTTATCGCCACTGGCAGCAGCCACTGGTAACAGGATTAGCAG
AGCGAGGTATGTAGGCGGTGCTACAGAGTTCTTGAAGTGGTGGCCTAACTACGGCTACACTAGAAGAACA
GTATTTGGTATCTGCGCTCTGCTGAAGCCAGTTACCTTCGGAAAAAGAGTTGGTAGCTCTTGATCCGGCA
AACAAACCACCGCTGGTAGCGGTGGTTTTTTTGTTTGCAAGCAGCAGATTACGCGCAGAAAAAAAGGATC
TCAAGAAGATCCTTTGATCTTTTCTACGGGGTCTGACGCTCAGTGGAACGAAAACTCACGTTAAGGGATT
TTGGTCATGAGATTATCAAAAAGGATCTTCACCTAGATCCTTTTGCGGCCGCAAATCAATCTAAAGTATA
TATGAGTAAACTTGGTCTGACAGTTACCAATGCTTAATCAGTGAGGCACCTATCTCAGCGATCTGTCTAT
TTCGTTCATCCATAGTTGCCTGACTCCCCGTCGTGTAGATAACTACGATACGGGAGGGCTTACCATCTGG
CCCCAGTGCTGCAATGATACCGCGAGACCCACGCTCACCGGCTCCAGATTTATCAGCAATAAACCAGCCA
GCCGGAAGGGCCGAGCGCAGAAGTGGTCCTGCAACTTTATCCGCCTCCATCCAGTCTATTAATTGTTGCC
GGGAAGCTAGAGTAAGTAGTTCGCCAGTTAATAGTTTGCGCAACGTTGTTGCCATTGCTACAGGCATCGT
GGTGTCACGCTCGTCGTTTGGTATGGCTTCATTCAGCTCCGGTTCCCAACGATCAAGGCGAGTTACATGA
TCCCCCATGTTGTGCAAAAAAGCGGTTAGCTCCTTCGGTCCTCCGATCGTTGTCAGAAGTAAGTTGGCCG
CAGTGTTATCACTCATGGTTATGGCAGCACTGCATAATTCTCTTACTGTCATGCCATCCGTAAGATGCTT
TTCTGTGACTGGTGAGTACTCAACCAAGTCATTCTGAGAATAGTGTATGCGGCGACCGAGTTGCTCTTGC
CCGGCGTCAATACGGGATAATACCGCGCCACATAGCAGAACTTTAAAAGTGCTCATCATTGGAAAACGTT
CTTCGGGGCGAAAACTCTCAAGGATCTTACCGCTGTTGAGATCCAGTTCGATGTAACCCACTCGTGCACC
CAACTGATCTTCAGCATCTTTTACTTTCACCAGCGTTTCTGGGTGAGCAAAAACAGGAAGGCAAAATGCC
GCAAAAAAGGGAATAAGGGCGACACGGAAATGTTGAATACTCATACTCTTCCTTTTTCAATATTATTGAA
GCATTTATCAGGGTTATTGTCTCATGAGCGGATACATATTTGAATGTATTTAGAAAAATAAACAAATAGG
GGTTCCGCGCACATTTCCCCGAAAAGTGCCACCTGCAGC
Features (pLannotate 1.2.2; 13 found; start..end, strand, type, name):
      1..470     +  LTR            LTR: long terminal repeat from Moloney murine leukemia virus
    594..868     +  misc_feature   MESV Ψ (fragment): packaging signal of murine embryonic stem cell virus
    935..1351    +  CDS            gag (truncated): truncated Moloney murine leukemia virus (MMLV) gag gene lacking the start codon
   1362..3368    +  CDS            GLS: GLSK_HUMAN - Also known as GLS1, KIAA0838. Experimental evidence at protein level: Swiss-Prot protein existence level 1. [Isoform 2]: Lacks catalytic activity. From Homo sapiens (Human).
   3441..3482    +  CDS            V5 tag: epitope tag from simian virus 5
   3502..3831    +  promoter       SV40 promoter: SV40 enhancer and early promoter
   3841..4215    +  CDS            BleoR: antibiotic-binding protein; Sh ble from Streptoalloteichus hindustanus; confers resistance to bleomycin, phleomycin, and Zeocin™
   4264..4385    +  LTR            3' LTR (ΔU3) (fragment): self-inactivating 3' long terminal repeat (LTR) from Moloney murine leukemia virus
   4386..4855    +  LTR            LTR: long terminal repeat from Moloney murine leukemia virus
   4921..4973    -  CDS            lacI (fragment): lac repressor; lacI; The lac repressor binds to the lac operator to inhibit transcription in E. coli. This inhibition can be relieved by adding lactose or isopropyl-β-D-thiogalactopyranoside (IPTG).
   5156..5744    -  rep_origin     ori: high-copy-number ColE1/pMB1/pBR322/pUC origin of replication
   5904..6764    -  CDS            AmpR: β-lactamase; bla; confers resistance to ampicillin, carbenicillin, and related antibiotics
   6765..6869    -  promoter       AmpR promoter: bla
