[The description below was written by a language model from this plasmid's Addgene catalogue record and pLannotate feature annotations shown in this document.]
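Description:
pBABE.zeo/hKGA.S286A is a Moloney murine leukemia virus-based retroviral expression vector built on the pBABE-zeo (pBABE-bleo) backbone, designed for stable delivery of a mutant human glutaminase into mammalian cells. In bacteria it is maintained as a high-copy plasmid through a ColE1/pUC-type origin and selected with ampicillin via the bla gene and its native promoter. The catalogue lists a total size of 6990 bp, while the sequenced record behind the feature table is 6,899 nt.

The retroviral cassette is flanked by MMLV long terminal repeats. Downstream of the 5′ LTR lie a Ψ packaging signal and a truncated gag segment lacking its start codon, which together promote efficient encapsidation of the genomic RNA without producing Gag protein. The catalogue lists the promoter as "gag", but no separate internal promoter is annotated upstream of the insert, so in this arrangement transcription is expected to come from the 5′ LTR. The insert is the 2007 bp human GLS coding sequence in its KGA (kidney-type glutaminase) isoform, carrying an S286A substitution and followed by a C-terminal V5 epitope tag for detection. It was cloned between BamHI and SalI sites that were destroyed in the process. The record does not state the functional consequence of the mutation. Downstream, an SV40 enhancer/early promoter drives the Sh ble gene (BleoR), allowing Zeocin selection of transduced cells.

Because the vector lacks the viral structural and enzymatic genes, these must be supplied in trans. The depositor comments point to separate gag/pol and VSV-G envelope helper plasmids for packaging. The construct is suited to generating stable cell lines expressing V5-tagged KGA S286A, for example for comparison with other glutaminase variants.
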