Addgene plasmid #110357: pBABE.zeo/hKGA.S286A
Purpose: Mammalian retroviral expression of glutaminase isoform KGA (S286A) with V5 tag
Depositing lab: Sandra Martha Gomes Dias. Depositing organization: Centro Nacional de Pesquisa em Energia e Materiais (CNPEM).
Backbone
  Vector backbone: pBABE-zeo (pBABE-bleo)
  Backbone manufacturer: #1766
  Backbone size w/o insert (bp): 4902
  Total vector size (bp): 6990
  Vector type: Mammalian Expression, Retroviral
  Selectable markers: Zeocin
Growth in bacteria
  Bacterial resistance: Ampicillin, 100 μg/mL
  Growth temperature: 37°C
  Growth strain: NEB Stable
  Copy number: High Copy
Gene/Insert
  Gene/Insert name: KGA glutaminase (alt name: GLS (KGA Isoform))
  Species: H. sapiens (human)
  Insert size (bp): 2007
  Mutation: S286A
  GenBank ID: 2744 NM_014905
  Entrez Gene: GLS (a.k.a. AAD20, CASGID, DEE71, EIEE71, GAC, GAM, GDPAG, GLS1, KGA)
  Promoter: gag
  Tag / fusion protein: V5 (C terminal on insert)
  Cloning method: Restriction Enzyme; 5′ cloning site BamHI (destroyed during cloning); 3′ cloning site SalI (destroyed during cloning)
  Sequencing primers: 5′ pBABE 5' 5'-CTTTATCCAGCCCTCAC-3'
Terms and licenses: Academic/Nonprofit Terms; Industry Terms: Not Available to Industry
Depositor comments: Weinberg Lab recommends using pUMVC (Addgene #8449) and VSV-G (#8454) for packaging.
How to cite: pBABE.zeo/hKGA.S286A was a gift from Sandra Martha Gomes Dias (Addgene plasmid # 110357 ; http://n2t.net/addgene:110357 ; RRID:Addgene_110357)
